Addgene plasmid #42206: pcDNA3 c-SRC (91-536)
Depositing lab: Robert Lefkowitz. Depositing organization: Duke University. Publication: beta-arrestin1 interacts with the catalytic domain of the tyrosine kinase c-SRC. Role of beta-arrestin1-dependent targeting of c-SRC in receptor endocytosis. Miller WE, Maudsley S, Ahn S, Khan KD, Luttrell LM, Lefkowitz RJ. J Biol Chem. 2000 Apr 14;275(15):11312-9. 10.1074/jbc.275.15.11312 PubMed 10753943.
Backbone
  Vector backbone: pcDNA3
  Backbone manufacturer: Invitrogen
  Backbone size w/o insert (bp): 5446
  Total vector size (bp): 7000
  Vector type: Mammalian Expression
  Selectable markers: Neomycin (select with G418)
Growth in bacteria
  Bacterial resistance: Ampicillin, 100 μg/mL
  Growth temperature: 37°C
  Growth strain: DH5alpha
  Copy number: High Copy
Gene/Insert
  Gene/Insert name: c-SRC (91-536) (alt names: SRC; sarcoma (Schmidt-Ruppin A-2) viral oncogene homolog; p60-Src)
  Species: H. sapiens (human)
  Mutation: contains amino acids 91-536
  GenBank ID: NM_005417.3 AAA60584.1
  Entrez Gene: SRC (a.k.a. ASV, SRC1, THC6, c-SRC, p60-Src)
  Promoter: CMV
  Cloning method: Restriction Enzyme; 5′ cloning site HindIII (not destroyed); 3′ cloning site XhoI (not destroyed)
  Sequencing primers: 5′ CMV-F; 3′ BGH-rev
Terms and licenses: Academic/Nonprofit Terms; Industry Terms: Not Available to Industry
Depositor comments: All c-SRC mutants were generated by polymerase chain reaction using c-SRC (WT) (Addgene Plasmid #42202) as a template, and polymerase chain reaction products containing a minimal Kozak sequence were cloned into the HindIII and XhoI sites of pcDNA3. This construct contains amino acids 91-536 of human c-SRC and is untagged. All sequences were confirmed using an automated ABI DNA sequencer (Howard Hughes Nucleic Acid Facility, Duke University). This plasmid also contains an L176F point mutation which should not affect function.
How to cite: pcDNA3 c-SRC (91-536) was a gift from Robert Lefkowitz (Addgene plasmid # 42206 ; http://n2t.net/addgene:42206 ; RRID:Addgene_42206)
