[The description below was written by a language model from this plasmid's Addgene catalogue record.]
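Description:
pcDNA3 c-SRC (91-536) is a mammalian expression plasmid built on the Invitrogen pcDNA3 backbone, with a total size of about 7 kb. It is maintained in E. coli as a high-copy plasmid under ampicillin selection. It also carries a neomycin resistance marker, so transfected mammalian cells can be selected with G418 to establish stable lines. No feature table accompanies the record, so the backbone elements are known only from the catalogue fields and from what is standard for pcDNA3.

The insert is an N-terminally truncated form of human c-SRC, the non-receptor tyrosine kinase p60-Src, encoding amino acids 91–536. It was amplified by PCR from the corresponding wild-type c-SRC plasmid with a minimal Kozak sequence added to direct translation initiation. The product was cloned between the HindIII and XhoI sites, both of which remain intact. Transcription is driven by the CMV promoter, and the use of a BGH reverse sequencing primer is consistent with the bovine growth hormone polyadenylation signal normally found downstream of the pcDNA3 polylinker. The protein is untagged. The depositor notes an additional L176F point mutation that is not expected to affect function.

The deletion removes the first 90 residues, which in Src include the N-terminal membrane-anchoring and unique regions. The plasmid belongs to a series of c-SRC deletion mutants. According to the associated publication, that work examined the interaction of beta-arrestin1 with the c-SRC catalytic domain and the role of beta-arrestin1-dependent targeting of c-SRC in receptor endocytosis. Constructs like this one suit transient or stable expression in mammalian cells for domain-mapping and signalling studies.
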