>Addgene plasmid #42206 | pcDNA3 c-SRC (91-536) | addgene partial sequence | sequence record 57712 | CMV-F 5'-CGCAAATGGGCGGTAGGCGTG-3'
CTATATAAGCAGAGCTCTCTGGCTAACTAGAGAACCCACTGCTTACTGGCTTATCGAAATTAATACGACT
CACTATAGGGAGACCCAAGCTTCATGGCCCTCTATGACTATGAGTCTAGGACGGAGACAGACCTGTCCTT
CAAGAAAGGCGAGCGGCTCCAGATTGTCAACAACACAGAGGGAGACTGGTGGCTGGCCCACTCGCTCAGC
ACAGGACAGACAGGCTACATCCCCAGCAACTACGTGGCGCCCTCCGACTCCATCCAGGCTGAGGAGTGGT
ATTTTGGCAAGATCACCAGACGGGAGTCAGAGCGGTTACTGCTCAATGCAGAGAACCCGAGAGGGACCTT
CTTCGTGCGAGAAAGTGAGACCACGAAAGGTGCCTACTGCCTCTCAGTGTCTGACTTCGACAACGCCAAG
GGCCTCAACGTGAAGCACTACAAGATCCGCAAGCTGGACAGCGGCGGCTTCTACATCACCTCCCGCACCC
AGTTCAACAGCCTGCAGCAGCTGGTGGCCTACTACTCCAAACACGCCGATGGCCTGTGCCACCGCCTCAC
CACCGTGTGCCCCACGTCCAAGCCGCAGACTCAGGGCCTGGCCAAGGATGCCTGGGAGATCCCTCGGGAG
TCGCTGCGGCTGGAGGTCAAGCTGGGCCAGGGCTGCTTTGGCGAGGTGTGGATGGGGACCTGGAACGGTA
CCACCAGGGTGGCCATCAAAACCCTGAAGCCTGGCACGATGTCTCCAGAGGCCTTCCTGCAGGAGGCCCA
GGTCATGAAGAAGCTGAGGCATGAGAAGCTGGTGCAGTTGTATGCTGTGGTTTCAGAGGAGCCCATTTAC
ATCGTCACGGAGTACATGAGCAAGGGGAGTTTGCTGGACTTTCTCAAGGG
