>Addgene plasmid #42206 | pcDNA3 c-SRC (91-536) | addgene partial sequence | sequence record 57714 | BGH-rev 5'-TAGAAGGCACAGTCGAGG-3'
TAGCATTTAGGTGACACTATAGAATAGGGCCCTCTAGATGCATGCTCGAGCGGCCGCTCTAGCGCCTGTG
CCTAGAGGTTCTCCCCGGGCTGGTACTGGGGCTCGGTGGACGTGAAGTAGTCCTCCAGGAAGGCCTGCAG
GTACTCGAAGGTGGGCCGCTCCTCAGGCTCCTTCCGCCAGCACTGGCACATGAGGTCGTGCAGGGACTCG
GGACACTCCGGCGGGCAGGGCATCCGGTAGCCCCGCTCCACCTGGTCCAGCACCTCGCGGTTCACCATCC
CAGGGTAGGGCACCCGTCCCTTTGTGGTGAGCTCAGTCAGCAGGATCCCGAAGGACCACACGTCCGACTT
GATGGTGAAGCGGCCATAGAGGGCAGCTTCTGGAGCCGTCCACTTGATGGGGAATTTGGCACCTTGCCGC
GCCGTGTACTCATTGTCTTCAATGAGCCGAGCCAGCCCAAAGTCGGCCACTTTGCACACCAGGTTCTCTC
CCACCAGGATGTTGGCTGCACGAAGGTCCCGGTGGACGTAGTTCATCCGCTCCACGTACGCCATGCCTGA
GGCGATCTGAGCAGCCATGTCCACCAGCTGAGGCAGCCGCAGGTACTTGCCTGTCTCCCCCTTGAGAAAG
TCCAGCAAACTCCCCTTGCTCATGTACTCCGTGACGATGTAAATGGGCTCCTCTGAAACCACAGCATACA
ACTGCACCAGCTTCTCATGCCTCAGCTTCTTCATGACCTGGGCCTCCTGCAGGAAGGCCTCTGGAGACAT
CGTGCCAGGCTTCAGGGTTTTGATGGCCACCCTGGTGGTACCGTTCCAGGTCCCCATCCACACCTCGCCA
AAGCAGCCCTGGCCCAGCTTGACCTCCAGCCGCAGCGACTCCC
